Addgene plasmid #221687: pCMV-FLAG-CAMK2D
Purpose: Mammalian expression of FLAG-tagged human CAMK2D
Depositing lab: Derrick Sek Tong Ong. Depositing organization: National University of Singapore. Publication: CAMK2D serves as a molecular scaffold for RNF8-MAD2 complex to induce mitotic checkpoint in glioma. Chuah YH, Tay EXY, Grinchuk OV, Yoon J, Feng J, Kannan S, Robert M, Jakhar R, Liang Y, Lee BWL, Wang LC, Lim YT, Zhao T, Sobota RM, Lu G, Low BC, Crasta KC, Verma CS, Lin Z, Ong DST. Cell Death Differ. 2023 Aug;30(8):1973-1987. doi: 10.1038/s41418-023-01192-3. Epub 2023 Jul 19. PubMed 37468549.
Backbone
  Vector backbone: pCMV-Tag2B
  Vector type: Mammalian Expression
Growth in bacteria
  Bacterial resistance: Kanamycin, 50 μg/mL
  Growth temperature: 37°C
  Growth strain: DH5alpha
  Copy number: High Copy
Gene/Insert
  Gene/Insert name: CAMK2D
  Species: H. sapiens (human)
  Entrez Gene: CAMK2D (a.k.a. CAMKD)
  Cloning method: Restriction Enzyme; 5′ cloning site EcoRI (unknown if destroyed); 3′ cloning site XhoI (unknown if destroyed)
Terms and licenses: Academic/Nonprofit Terms; Industry Terms: Not Available to Industry
How to cite: pCMV-FLAG-CAMK2D was a gift from Derrick Sek Tong Ong (Addgene plasmid # 221687 ; http://n2t.net/addgene:221687 ; RRID:Addgene_221687)
