[The description below was written by a language model from this plasmid's Addgene catalogue record and pLannotate feature annotations shown in this document.]
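Description:
pCMV-FLAG-CAMK2D is a mammalian expression plasmid of about 5.8 kb built on the pCMV-Tag2B backbone, designed to produce human CAMK2D (calcium/calmodulin-dependent protein kinase II delta) with an N-terminal FLAG epitope. It is maintained in E. coli as a high-copy plasmid through a ColE1/pUC-type origin and selected with kanamycin. The resistance cassette is dual-purpose: the Tn5 aminoglycoside phosphotransferase gene (NeoR/KanR) sits behind both a bacterial bla promoter and the SV40 enhancer/early promoter and ends in an HSV TK polyadenylation signal. The same gene therefore gives kanamycin resistance in bacteria and can give G418 resistance in transfected mammalian cells. An f1 origin is also present, which allows single-stranded DNA production with helper phage.

The expression unit is driven by the human cytomegalovirus immediate early enhancer and promoter. Downstream lie a T3 promoter, remnants of a pBluescript-type polylinker, and a short FLAG-coding segment; the annotation labels this a fragment of 3xFLAG, and its length is consistent with a single FLAG tag. The CAMK2D open reading frame of roughly 1.5 kb follows, cloned between EcoRI and XhoI sites; the record does not say which CAMK2D isoform it encodes. An antisense T7 promoter flanks the 3′ side of the insert, and SV40-derived sequences, including the SV40 poly(A) signal, terminate the transcript.

The construct is intended for transient or stable overexpression of FLAG-CAMK2D in mammalian cells, where the tag enables detection and immunoprecipitation with anti-FLAG antibodies. The associated publication examined CAMK2D as a scaffold for an RNF8–MAD2 complex in mitotic checkpoint control in glioma.
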