Features (pLannotate 1.2.2; 21 found; start..end, strand, type, name):
    303..405     +  promoter       AmpR promoter: bla
    409..766     +  promoter       SV40 promoter: SV40 enhancer and early promoter
    801..1595    +  CDS            NeoR/KanR: aminoglycoside phosphotransferase from Tn5; aph(3')-II (or nptII); confers resistance to neomycin, kanamycin, and G418 (Geneticin®)
   1616..1768    +  CDS            ble (fragment): BLE_KLEPN - Experimental evidence at protein level: Swiss-Prot protein existence level 1. Binding protein with a strong affinity to the bleomycin family of antibiotics. Binds to CL990; an antimitotic-antibiotic compound. From Klebsiella pneumoniae.
   1827..1874    +  polyA_signal   HSV TK poly(A) signal: herpes simplex virus thymidine kinase polyadenylation signal (Cole and Stacy, 1985)
   1965..1981    -  polyA_signal   bGH poly(A) signal (fragment): bovine growth hormone polyadenylation signal
   2203..2791    +  rep_origin     ori: high-copy-number ColE1/pMB1/pBR322/pUC origin of replication
   2966..3269    +  enhancer       CMV enhancer: human cytomegalovirus immediate early enhancer
   3270..3473    +  promoter       CMV promoter: human cytomegalovirus (CMV) immediate early promoter
   3519..3537    +  promoter       T3 promoter: promoter for bacteriophage T3 RNA polymerase
   3550..3573    +  misc_feature   MCS (fragment): pBluescript multiple cloning site
   3581..3605    +  CDS            3xFLAG (fragment): three tandem FLAG® epitope tags
   3614..3637    +  misc_feature   MCS (fragment): pBluescript multiple cloning site
   3638..5134    +  CDS            CAMK2D: KCC2D_HUMAN - Also known as CAMKD. Experimental evidence at protein level: Swiss-Prot protein existence level 1. Calcium/calmodulin-dependent protein kinase involved in the regulation of Ca(2+) homeostatis and excitation-contraction coupling (ECC) in heart by targeting ion channels, transporters and accessory proteins involved in Ca(2+) influx into the myocyte, Ca(2+) release from the sarcoplasmic reticulum (SR), SR Ca(2+) uptake and Na(+) and K(+) channel transport. Targets also transcription factors and signaling molecules to regulate heart function. In its activated form, is involved in the
   5138..5158    +  misc_feature   MCS (fragment): pBluescript multiple cloning site
   5198..5216    -  promoter       T7 promoter: promoter for bacteriophage T7 RNA polymerase
   5226..5265    +  CDS            lacZα (fragment): LacZα fragment of β-galactosidase; lacZ fragment
   5275..5330    +  intron         small t intron (fragment): SV40 (simian virus 40) small t antigen intron
   5330..5467    +  CDS            large T antigen (fragment): large T antigen from SV40 (simian virus 40)
   5490..5611    +  polyA_signal   SV40 poly(A) signal: SV40 polyadenylation signal
   5645..276     -  rep_origin     f1 ori (across the origin) (sequence partly withheld): f1 bacteriophage origin of replication; arrow indicates direction of (+) strand synthesis
>Addgene plasmid #221687 | pCMV-FLAG-CAMK2D | addgene full sequence | sequence record 439513 | Addgene NGS Result
ACGTCAAAGG
[49 nt withheld, positions 11-59]
T
[91 nt withheld, positions 61-151]
G
[124 nt withheld, positions 153-276]
CAGGTGGCACTTTTCGGGGAAATGTGCGCGGAACCCCTATTTGTTTATTTTTCTAAATACATTCAAATAT
GTATCCGCTCATGAGACAATAACCCTGATAAATGCTTCAATAATATTGAAAAAGGAAGAATCCTGAGGCG
GAAAGAACCAGCTGTGGAATGTGTGTCAGTTAGGGTGTGGAAAGTCCCCAGGCTCCCCAGCAGGCAGAAG
TATGCAAAGCATGCATCTCAATTAGTCAGCAACCAGGTGTGGAAAGTCCCCAGGCTCCCCAGCAGGCAGA
AGTATGCAAAGCATGCATCTCAATTAGTCAGCAACCATAGTCCCGCCCCTAACTCCGCCCATCCCGCCCC
TAACTCCGCCCAGTTCCGCCCATTCTCCGCCCCATGGCTGACTAATTTTTTTTATTTATGCAGAGGCCGA
GGCCGCCTCGGCCTCTGAGCTATTCCAGAAGTAGTGAGGAGGCTTTTTTGGAGGCCTAGGCTTTTGCAAA
GATCGATCAAGAGACAGGATGAGGATCGTTTCGCATGATTGAACAAGATGGATTGCACGCAGGTTCTCCG
GCCGCTTGGGTGGAGAGGCTATTCGGCTATGACTGGGCACAACAGACAATCGGCTGCTCTGATGCCGCCG
TGTTCCGGCTGTCAGCGCAGGGGCGCCCGGTTCTTTTTGTCAAGACCGACCTGTCCGGTGCCCTGAATGA
ACTGCAAGACGAGGCAGCGCGGCTATCGTGGCTGGCCACGACGGGCGTTCCTTGCGCAGCTGTGCTCGAC
GTTGTCACTGAAGCGGGAAGGGACTGGCTGCTATTGGGCGAAGTGCCGGGGCAGGATCTCCTGTCATCTC
ACCTTGCTCCTGCCGAGAAAGTATCCATCATGGCTGATGCAATGCGGCGGCTGCATACGCTTGATCCGGC
TACCTGCCCATTCGACCACCAAGCGAAACATCGCATCGAGCGAGCACGTACTCGGATGGAAGCCGGTCTT
GTCGATCAGGATGATCTGGACGAAGAACATCAGGGGCTCGCGCCAGCCGAACTGTTCGCCAGGCTCAAGG
CGAGCATGCCCGACGGCGAGGATCTCGTCGTGACCCATGGCGATGCCTGCTTGCCGAATATCATGGTGGA
AAATGGCCGCTTTTCTGGATTCATCGACTGTGGCCGGCTGGGTGTGGCGGACCGCTATCAGGACATAGCG
TTGGCTACCCGTGATATTGCTGAAGAACTTGGCGGCGAATGGGCTGACCGCTTCCTCGTGCTTTACGGTA
TCGCCGCTCCCGATTCGCAGCGCATCGCCTTCTATCGCCTTCTTGACGAGTTCTTCTGAGCGGGACTCTG
GGGTTCGAAATGACCGACCAAGCGACGCCCAACCTGCCATCACGAGATTTCGATTCCACCGCCGCCTTCT
ATGAAAGGTTGGGCTTCGGAATCGTTTTCCGGGACGCCGGCTGGATGATCCTCCAGCGCGGGGATCTCAT
GCTGGAGTTCTTCGCCCACCCTAGGGGGAGGCTAACTGAAACACGGAAGGAGACAATACCGGAAGGAACC
CGCGCTATGACGGCAATAAAAAGACAGAATAAAACGCACGGTGTTGGGTCGTTTGTTCATAAACGCGGGG
TTCGGTCCCAGGGCTGGCACTCTGTCGATACCCCACCGAGACCCCATTGGGGCCAATACGCCCGCGTTTC
TTCCTTTTCCCCACCCCACCCCCCAAGTTCGGGTGAAGGCCCAGGGCTCGCAGCCAACGTCGGGGCGGCA
GGCCCTGCCATAGCCTCAGGTTACTCATATATACTTTAGATTGATTTAAAACTTCATTTTTAATTTAAAA
GGATCTAGGTGAAGATCCTTTTTGATAATCTCATGACCAAAATCCCTTAACGTGAGTTTTCGTTCCACTG
AGCGTCAGACCCCGTAGAAAAGATCAAAGGATCTTCTTGAGATCCTTTTTTTCTGCGCGTAATCTGCTGC
TTGCAAACAAAAAAACCACCGCTACCAGCGGTGGTTTGTTTGCCGGATCAAGAGCTACCAACTCTTTTTC
CGAAGGTAACTGGCTTCAGCAGAGCGCAGATACCAAATACTGTTCTTCTAGTGTAGCCGTAGTTAGGCCA
CCACTTCAAGAACTCTGTAGCACCGCCTACATACCTCGCTCTGCTAATCCTGTTACCAGTGGCTGCTGCC
AGTGGCGATAAGTCGTGTCTTACCGGGTTGGACTCAAGACGATAGTTACCGGATAAGGCGCAGCGGTCGG
GCTGAACGGGGGGTTCGTGCACACAGCCCAGCTTGGAGCGAACGACCTACACCGAACTGAGATACCTACA
GCGTGAGCTATGAGAAAGCGCCACGCTTCCCGAAGGGAGAAAGGCGGACAGGTATCCGGTAAGCGGCAGG
GTCGGAACAGGAGAGCGCACGAGGGAGCTTCCAGGGGGAAACGCCTGGTATCTTTATAGTCCTGTCGGGT
TTCGCCACCTCTGACTTGAGCGTCGATTTTTGTGATGCTCGTCAGGGGGGCGGAGCCTATGGAAAAACGC
CAGCAACGCGGCCTTTTTACGGTTCCTGGCCTTTTGCTGGCCTTTTGCTCACATGTTCTTTCCTGCGTTA
TCCCCTGATTCTGTGGATAACCGTATTACCGCCATGCATTAGTTATTAATAGTAATCAATTACGGGGTCA
TTAGTTCATAGCCCATATATGGAGTTCCGCGTTACATAACTTACGGTAAATGGCCCGCCTGGCTGACCGC
CCAACGACCCCCGCCCATTGACGTCAATAATGACGTATGTTCCCATAGTAACGCCAATAGGGACTTTCCA
TTGACGTCAATGGGTGGAGTATTTACGGTAAACTGCCCACTTGGCAGTACATCAAGTGTATCATATGCCA
AGTACGCCCCCTATTGACGTCAATGACGGTAAATGGCCCGCCTGGCATTATGCCCAGTACATGACCTTAT
GGGACTTTCCTACTTGGCAGTACATCTACGTATTAGTCATCGCTATTACCATGGTGATGCGGTTTTGGCA
GTACATCAATGGGCGTGGATAGCGGTTTGACTCACGGGGATTTCCAAGTCTCCACCCCATTGACGTCAAT
GGGAGTTTGTTTTGGCACCAAAATCAACGGGACTTTCCAAAATGTCGTAACAACTCCGCCCCATTGACGC
AAATGGGCGGTAGGCGTGTACGGTGGGAGGTCTATATAAGCAGAGCTGGTTTAGTGAACCGTCAGATCCG
CTAGCGATTACGCCAAGCTCGAAATTAACCCTCACTAAAGGGAACAAAAGCTGGAGCTCCACCGCGGTGG
CGGCCGCCACCATGGATTACAAGGATGACGACGATAAGAGCCCGGGCGGATCCCCCGGGCTGCAGGAATT
CATGGCTTCGACCACAACCTGCACCAGGTTCACGGACGAGTATCAGCTTTTCGAGGAGCTTGGAAAGGGG
GCATTCTCAGTGGTGAGAAGATGTATGAAAATTCCTACTGGACAAGAATATGCTGCCAAAATTATCAACA
CCAAAAAGCTTTCTGCTAGGGATCATCAGAAACTAGAAAGAGAAGCTAGAATCTGCCGTCTTTTGAAGCA
CCCTAATATTGTGCGACTTCATGATAGCATATCAGAAGAGGGCTTTCACTACTTGGTGTTTGATTTAGTT
ACTGGAGGTGAACTGTTTGAAGACATAGTGGCAAGAGAATACTACAGTGAAGCTGATGCCAGTCATTGTA
TACAGCAGATTCTAGAAAGTGTTAATCATTGTCACCTAAATGGCATAGTTCACAGGGACCTGAAGCCTGA
GAATTTGCTTTTAGCTAGCAAATCCAAGGGAGCAGCTGTGAAATTGGCAGACTTTGGCTTAGCCATAGAA
GTTCAAGGGGACCAGCAGGCGTGGTTTGGTTTTGCTGGCACACCTGGATATCTTTCTCCAGAAGTTTTAC
GTAAAGATCCTTATGGAAAGCCAGTGGATATGTGGGCATGTGGTGTCATTCTCTATATTCTACTTGTGGG
GTATCCACCCTTCTGGGATGAAGACCAACACAGACTCTATCAGCAGATCAAGGCTGGAGCTTATGATTTT
CCATCACCAGAATGGGACACGGTGACTCCTGAAGCCAAAGACCTCATCAATAAAATGCTTACTATCAACC
CTGCCAAACGCATCACAGCCTCAGAGGCACTGAAGCACCCATGGATCTGTCAACGTTCTACTGTTGCTTC
CATGATGCACAGACAGGAGACTGTAGACTGCTTGAAGAAATTTAATGCTAGAAGAAAACTAAAGGGTGCC
ATCTTGACAACTATGCTGGCTACAAGGAATTTCTCAGCAGCCAAGAGTTTGTTGAAGAAACCAGATGGAG
TAAAGGAGTCAACTGAGAGTTCAAATACAACAATTGAGGATGAAGATGTGAAAGCACGAAAGCAAGAGAT
TATCAAAGTCACTGAACAACTGATCGAAGCTATCAACAATGGGGACTTTGAAGCCTACACAAAAATCTGT
GACCCAGGCCTTACTGCTTTTGAACCTGAAGCTTTGGGTAATTTAGTGGAAGGGATGGATTTTCACCGAT
TCTACTTTGAAAATGCTTTGTCCAAAAGCAATAAACCAATCCACACTATTATTCTAAACCCTCATGTACA
TCTGGTAGGGGATGATGCCGCCTGCATAGCATATATTAGGCTCACACAGTACATGGATGGCAGTGGAATG
CCAAAGACAATGCAGTCAGAAGAGACTCGTGTGTGGCACCGCCGGGATGGAAAGTGGCAGAATGTTCATT
TTCATCGCTCGGGGTCACCAACAGTACCCATCAAGCCACCCTGTATTCCAAATGGGAAAGAAAACTTCTC
AGGAGGCACCTCTTTGTGGCAAAACATCTAACTCGAGGGGGGGCCCGGTACCTTAATTAATTAAGGTACC
AGGTAAGTGTACCCAATTCGCCCTATAGTGAGTCGTATTACAATTCACTCGATCGCCCTTCCCAACAGTT
GCGCAGCCTGAATGGCGAATGGAGATCCAATTTTTAAGTGTATAATGTGTTAAACTACTGATTCTAATTG
TTTGTGTATTTTAGATTCACAGTCCCAAGGCTCATTTCAGGCCCCTCAGTCCTCACAGTCTGTTCATGAT
CATAATCAGCCATACCACATTTGTAGAGGTTTTACTTGCTTTAAAAAACCTCCCACACCTCCCCCTGAAC
CTGAAACATAAAATGAATGCAATTGTTGTTGTTAACTTGTTTATTGCAGCTTATAATGGTTACAAATAAA
GCAATAGCATCACAAATTTCACAAATAAAGCATTTTTTTCACTGCATTCTAGTTGTGGTTTGTCCAAACT
CATCAATGTATCTTAACGCGTAAATTGTAAGCGTTAATATTTTGTTAAAATTCGCGTTAAATTTTTGTTA
AATCAGCTCATTTTTTAACCAATAGGCCGAAATCGGCAAAATCCCTTATAAATCAAAAGAATAGACCGAG
ATAGGGT
[37 nt withheld, positions 5744-5780]
AAAGAACGTGGACTCCA
